>Addgene plasmid #230705 | AiP1751 - pAAV-AiE2419m-minBG-SYFP2-WPRE3-BGHpA | addgene full sequence | sequence record 466300 | Addgene NGS Result
TATGTAGGCGGTGCTACAGAGTTCTTGAAGTGGTGGCCTAACTACGGCTACACTAGAAGAACAGTATTTG
GTATCTGCGCTCTGCTGAAGCCAGTTACCTTCGGAAAAAGAGTTGGTAGCTCTTGATCCGGCAAACAAAC
CACCGCTGGTAGCGGTGGTTTTTTTGTTTGCAAGCAGCAGATTACGCGCAGAAAAAAAGGATCTCAAGAA
GATCCTTTGATCTTTTCTACGGGGTCTGACGCTCAGTGGAACGAAAACTCACGTTAAGGGATTTTGGTCA
TGAGATTATCAAAAAGGATCTTCACCTAGATCCTTTTAAATTAAAAATGAAGTTTTAAATCAATCTAAAG
TATATATGAGTAAACTTGGTCTGACAGTTACCAATGCTTAATCAGTGAGGCACCTATCTCAGCGATCTGT
CTATTTCGTTCATCCATAGTTGCCTGACTCCCCGTCGTGTAGATAACTACGATACGGGAGGGCTTACCAT
CTGGCCCCAGTGCTGCAATGATACCGCGAGACCCACGCTCACCGGCTCCAGATTTATCAGCAATAAACCA
GCCAGCCGGAAGGGCCGAGCGCAGAAGTGGTCCTGCAACTTTATCCGCCTCCATCCAGTCTATTAATTGT
TGCCGGGAAGCTAGAGTAAGTAGTTCGCCAGTTAATAGTTTGCGCAACGTTGTTGCCATTGCTACAGGCA
TCGTGGTGTCACGCTCGTCGTTTGGTATGGCTTCATTCAGCTCCGGTTCCCAACGATCAAGGCGAGTTAC
ATGATCCCCCATGTTGTGCAAAAAAGCGGTTAGCTCCTTCGGTCCTCCGATCGTTGTCAGAAGTAAGTTG
GCCGCAGTGTTATCACTCATGGTTATGGCAGCACTGCATAATTCTCTTACTGTCATGCCATCCGTAAGAT
GCTTTTCTGTGACTGGTGAGTACTCAACCAAGTCATTCTGAGAATAGTGTATGCGGCGACCGAGTTGCTC
TTGCCCGGCGTCAATACGGGATAATACCGCGCCACATAGCAGAACTTTAAAAGTGCTCATCATTGGAAAA
CGTTCTTCGGGGCGAAAACTCTCAAGGATCTTACCGCTGTTGAGATCCAGTTCGATGTAACCCACTCGTG
CACCCAACTGATCTTCAGCATCTTTTACTTTCACCAGCGTTTCTGGGTGAGCAAAAACAGGAAGGCAAAA
TGCCGCAAAAAAGGGAATAAGGGCGACACGGAAATGTTGAATACTCATACTCTTCCTTTTTCAATATTAT
TGAAGCATTTATCAGGGTTATTGTCTCATGAGCGGATACATATTTGAATGTATTTAGAAAAATAAACAAA
TAGGGGTTCCGCGCACATTTCCCCGAAAAGTGCCACCTGACGTCTAAGAAACCATTATTATCATGACATT
AACCTATAAAAATAGGCGTATCACGAGGCCCTTTCGTCTCGCGCGTTTCGGTGATGACGGTGAAAACCTC
TGACACATGCAGCTCCCGGAGACGGTCACAGCTTGTCTGTAAGCGGATGCCGGGAGCAGACAAGCCCGTC
AGGGCGCGTCAGCGGGTGTTGGCGGGTGTCGGGGCTGGCTTAACTATGCGGCATCAGAGCAGATTGTACT
GAGAGTGCACCATAAAATTGTAAACGTTAATATTTTGTTAAAATTCGCGTTAAATTTTTGTTAAATCAGC
TCATTTTTTAACCAATAGACCGAAATCGGCAAAATCCCTTATAAATCAAAAGAATAGCCCGAGATAGAGT
[37 nt withheld, positions 1751-1787]
AAAGAACGTGGACTCCAACGTCAAAGG
[141 nt withheld, positions 1815-1955]
G
[46 nt withheld, positions 1957-2002]
A
[95 nt withheld, positions 2004-2098]
TATGCGGTGTGAAATACCGCACAGATGCGTAAGGAGAAAATACCGCATCAGGCGCCCCTGCAGGCAGCTG
CGCGCTCGCTCGCTCACTGAGGCCGCCCGGGCAAAGCCCGGGCGTCGGGCGACCTTTGGTCGCCCGGCCT
CAGTGAGCGAGCGAGCGCGCAGAGAGGGAGTGGCCAACTCCATCACTAGGGGTTCCTGCGGCCGCTCGGT
CCGCACGTGAGATCTCATGCCTGCTATTGTCTTCCCAATCCTCCCCCTTGCTGTCCTGCCCCACCCCACC
CCCCAGAATAGAATGACACCTACTCAGACAATGCGATGCAATTTCCTCATTTTATTAGGAAAGGACAGTG
GGAGTGGCACCTTCCAGGGTCAAGGAAGGCACGGGGGAGGGGCAAACAACAGATGGCTGGCAACTAGAAG
GCACAGTCGAAGATCTCTCGAGCCACGGAATTGTCAGTGCCCAACAGCCGAGCCCCTGTCCAGCAGCGGG
CAAGGCAGGCGGCGATGAGTTCCGCCGTGGCAAGAACTAACCAGGATTTATACAAGGAGGAGAAAATGAA
AGCCATACGGGAAGCAATAGCATGATACAAAGGCATTAAAGCAGCGTATCCACATAGCGTAAAAGGAGCA
ACATAGTTAAGAATACCAGTCAATCTTTCACAAATTTTGTAATCCAGAGGTTGATTATGATATCGAATTC
GCGGCCGCGGCGCGCCGTCGACTTACTTGTACAGCTCGTCCATGCCGAGAGTGATCCCGGCGGCGGTCAC
GAACTCCAGCAGGACCATGTGATCGCGCTTCTCGTTGGGGTCTTTGCTCAGCTTGGACTGGTAGCTCAGG
TAGTGGTTGTCGGGCAGCAGCACGGGGCCGTCGCCGATGGGGGTGTTCTGCTGGTAGTGGTCGGCGAGCT
GCACGCCGCCGTCCTCGATGTTGTGGCGGATCTTGAAGTTGGCCTTGATGCCGTTCTTCTGCTTGTCGGC
GGTGATATAGACGTTGTGGCTGTTGTAGTTGTACTCCAGCTTGTGCCCCAGGATGTTGCCGTCCTCCTTG
AAGTCGATGCCCTTCAGCTCGATGCGGTTCACCAGGGTGTCGCCCTCGAACTTCACCTCGGCGCGGGTCT
TGTAGTTGCCGTCGTCCTTGAAGAAGATGGTGCGCTCCTGGACGTAGCCTTCGGGCATGGCGGACTTGAA
GAAGTCGTGCTGCTTCATGTGGTCGGGGTAGCGGGCGAAGCACTGCACGCCGTAGCCCAGGGTGGTCACG
AGGGTGGGCCAGGGCACGGGCAGCTTGCCGGTGGTGCAGATCAGCTTCAGGGTCAGCTTGCCGTAGGTGG
CATCGCCCTCGCCCTCGCCGGACACGCTGAACTTGTGGCCGTTTACGTCGCCGTCCAGCTCGACCAGGAT
GGGCACCACCCCGGTGAACAGCTCCTCGCCCTTGCTCACCATGGTGGCGACCGGTAGCGCTAGCTTCGAA
AGATCTGGATCCCAGAAGCAAATGTAAGCAATAGATGGCTCTGCCCTGACTTTTATGCCCAGCCCGAGCT
CCGTCCTGTCTCCACAACAACAAAATAAGCACATTAACTGTCCCTGCAGGCTGCCCAAGTTGATATAATC
CTGTCTCCATTTCTGACTGGTTCTATAACCTTGAACAAGGTAGTTAGCATCTCTAGCTTGGTTTCTTCCT
TGGCGTAATGACATACAATTGTATTGCCTTCACAGGTTGTGAGAAGGCAATGAGCTAATGCATATAAAAC
TCTCCCACTGTATCTGGTACCTAATAAGCTCAGAGCAGCAGATGTTAGCTGTTAAAACAGCATTGGAGAG
GCAACACAGGGCTGTCTGCTTATAACAAGTATAAGGTCAGTATGCGATGAGCACAAGAGCAACACTAAAA
AAAGAAATGATGTAGTAGCCACAAAACTGTTTCCTCCCTCTTCATAACTTCATGTATCCTTTTTGGGGCG
TCACTGTTAGGGTTTCAATTACTGTGATAAAACACCATGACCAAAAGCAACTTAGCAAGGCAAGAATTTA
TCTCACTTACACTCTTATATAATTCATCATGGATGGAAGTCAGGAAGAATCTAGAGGCAGGAACTAAAGT
AAAGGCCACGAAGAAGTGGGTTATATGGGCTTGCTCCTCGTGACTTGCTCAGCCTGCTTTCTTTTAGCAC
TCAAGAGCAGCAGCTCAGGAGTGGCACGTGCCGAGCAAACTCTGTCCTTTCCCATCAACTGTCAGTGAAG
AAAATGTACCACAGGCTTGCCCAGAAGCCAATGTGGTAGGGCATTTTCTCAATTAAGGGTCTCTCGATTA
TTACTCTTACAACGCGTGCGGCCGCAGGAACCCCTAGTGATGGAGTTGGCCACTCCCTCTCTGCGCGCTC
GCTCGCTCACTGAGGCCGGGCGACCAAAGGTCGCCCGACGCCCGGGCGGCCTCAGTGAGCGAGCGAGCGC
GCAGCTGCCTGCAGGACATGTGAGCAAAAGGCCAGCAAAAGGCCAGGAACCGTAAAAAGGCCGCGTTGCT
GGCGTTTTTCCATAGGCTCCGCCCCCCTGACGAGCATCACAAAAATCGACGCTCAAGTCAGAGGTGGCGA
AACCCGACAGGACTATAAAGATACCAGGCGTTTCCCCCTGGAAGCTCCCTCGTGCGCTCTCCTGTTCCGA
CCCTGCCGCTTACCGGATACCTGTCCGCCTTTCTCCCTTCGGGAAGCGTGGCGCTTTCTCATAGCTCACG
CTGTAGGTATCTCAGTTCGGTGTAGGTCGTTCGCTCCAAGCTGGGCTGTGTGCACGAACCCCCCGTTCAG
CCCGACCGCTGCGCCTTATCCGGTAACTATCGTCTTGAGTCCAACCCGGTAAGACACGACTTATCGCCAC
TGGCAGCAGCCACTGGTAACAGGATTAGCAGAGCGAGG
Features (pLannotate 1.2.2; 14 found; start..end, strand, type, name):
    378..1238    -  CDS            AmpR: β-lactamase; bla; confers resistance to ampicillin, carbenicillin, and related antibiotics
   1239..1343    -  promoter       AmpR promoter: bla
   1438..1473    +  CDS            rop (fragment): Rop protein, which maintains plasmids at low copy number; rop
   1575..1624    +  misc_feature   bom (fragment): basis of mobility region from pBR322
   1625..2080    -  rep_origin     f1 ori (sequence partly withheld): f1 bacteriophage origin of replication; arrow indicates direction of (+) strand synthesis
   2099..2150    +  misc_feature   bom (fragment): basis of mobility region from pBR322
   2155..2295    -  repeat_region  AAV2 ITR: inverted terminal repeat of adeno-associated virus serotype 2 inverted
   2413..2524    -  polyA_signal   bGH poly(A) signal: bovine growth hormone polyadenylation signal
   2541..2621    -  misc_feature   WPRE (fragment): woodchuck hepatitis virus posttranscriptional regulatory element
   2627..2784    -  misc_feature   WPRE (fragment): woodchuck hepatitis virus posttranscriptional regulatory element
   2824..3540    -  CDS            SYFP2: SYFP2 is a basic (constitutively fluorescent) yellow fluorescent protein published in 2006, derived from Aequorea victoria. It is reported to be a very rapidly-maturing monomer with moderate acid sensitivity.
   4469..4496    -  repeat_region  AAV2 ITR (fragment): inverted terminal repeat of adeno-associated virus serotype 2 inverted
   4525..4552    -  repeat_region  AAV2 ITR (fragment): inverted terminal repeat of adeno-associated virus serotype 2 inverted
   4625..207     -  rep_origin     ori (across the origin): high-copy-number ColE1/pMB1/pBR322/pUC origin of replication
