[The description below was written by a language model from this plasmid's Addgene catalogue record and pLannotate feature annotations shown in this document.]
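Description:
AiP1751 - pAAV-AiE2419m-minBG-SYFP2-WPRE3-BGHpA is an AAV transfer plasmid built on a pAAV2 backbone, intended for packaging a reporter genome into recombinant adeno-associated virus for delivery to brain tissue. In bacteria it is maintained through a high-copy ColE1/pUC-type origin and selected with ampicillin via the β-lactamase gene and its native promoter. The backbone also carries an f1 phage origin and small remnants of pBR322 rop and bom sequences. The full sequence is about 5 kb. One complete AAV2 inverted terminal repeat is annotated next to the polyadenylation signal. At the other end of the cassette only two short ITR fragments were detected, which may reflect the difficulty of sequencing or annotating these repeats rather than a real truncation.

Between the ITRs, the expression cassette consists of the AiE2419m enhancer placed upstream of minBG, a minimal beta-globin promoter, which together drive SYFP2, a rapidly maturing monomeric yellow fluorescent protein derived from Aequorea victoria. A minimal promoter has little activity on its own, so the pattern of expression depends on the enhancer, which was designed to direct transgene expression to specific populations of brain cells. The record does not say which cell types are targeted. Neither the enhancer nor the minimal promoter is annotated in the feature table, but an unannotated stretch between the SYFP2 coding sequence and the ITR fragments is where they would lie. Downstream, the shortened WPRE3 element (annotated as two WPRE fragments) enhances transcript stability and expression, and the bovine growth hormone poly(A) signal terminates the transcript. The construct belongs to a collection of enhancer AAVs for genetic access to cortical cell types and serves as a fluorescent reporter of enhancer specificity.
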