Addgene plasmid #230705: AiP1751 - pAAV-AiE2419m-minBG-SYFP2-WPRE3-BGHpA
Purpose: AiE2419m is an enhancer sequence, designed to drive AAV-mediated transgene expression in specific populations of brain cells
Depositing lab: Allen Institute for Brain Science & Bosiljka Tasic. Depositing organization: Allen Institute. Publication: A suite of enhancer AAVs and transgenic mouse lines for genetic access to cortical cell types. Ben-Simon Y, Hooper M, Narayan S, Daigle TL, Dwivedi D, Way SW, Oster A, Stafford DA, Mich JK, Taormina MJ, Martinez RA, Opitz-Araya X, Roth JR, Alexander JR, Allen S, Amster A, Arbuckle J, Ayala A, Baker PM, Bakken TE, Barcelli T, Barta S, Bendrick J, Bertagnolli D, Bielstein C, Bishwakarma P, Bowlus J, Boyer G, Brouner K, Casian B, Casper T, Chakka AB, Chakrabarty R, Chance RK, Chavan S, Clark M, Colbert K, Collman F, Daniel S, Departee M, DiValentin P, Donadio N, Dotson N, Egdorf T, Fliss T, Gabitto M, Garcia J, Gary A, Gasperini M, Gloe J, Goldy J, Gore BB, Graybuck L, Greisman N, Haeseleer F, Halterman C, Haradon Z, Hastings SD, Helback O, Ho W, Hockemeyer D, Huang C, Huff S, Hunker A, Johansen N, Jones D, Juneau Z, Kalmbach B, Kannan M, Khem S, Kussick E, Kutsal R, Larsen R, Lee C, Lee AY, Leibly M, Lenz GH, Li S, Liang E, Lusk N, Madigan Z, Malloy J, Malone J, McCue R, Melchor J, Mollenkopf T, Moosman S, Morin E, Newman D, Ng L, Ngo K, Omstead V, Otto S, Oyama A, Pena N, Pham T, Phillips E, Pom CA, Potekhina L, Ransford S, Ray PL, Rette D, Reynoldson C, Rimorin C, Rocha D, Ruiz A, Sanchez REA, Sawyer L, Sedeno-Cortes A, Sevigny JP, Shapovalova N, Shepard N, Shulga L, Sigler AR, Siverts L, Soliman S, Somasundaram S, Staats B, Stewart K, Szelenyi E, Tieu M, Trader C, Tran A, van Velthoven CTJ, Walker M, Wang Y, Weed N, Wirthlin M, Wood T, Wynalda B, Yao Z, Zhou T, Ariza J, Dee N, Reding M, Ronellenfitch K, Mufti S, Sunkin SM, Smith KA, Esposito L, Waters J, Thyagarajan B, Yao S, Lein ES, Zeng H, Levi BP, Ngai J, Ting JT, Tasic B. Cell. 2025 May 16:S0092-8674(25)00513-6. doi: 10.1016/j.cell.2025.05.002. PubMed 40403729.
Backbone
  Vector backbone: pAAV2
  Vector type: AAV
Growth in bacteria
  Bacterial resistance: Ampicillin, 100 μg/mL
  Growth temperature: 37°C
  Growth strain: NEB Stable
  Copy number: High Copy
Gene/Insert
  Gene/Insert name: SYFP2
  Species: Synthetic
  Promoter: minBG
  Cloning method: Gibson Cloning
Terms and licenses: Academic/Nonprofit Terms; Industry Terms: Not Available to Industry
How to cite: AiP1751 - pAAV-AiE2419m-minBG-SYFP2-WPRE3-BGHpA was a gift from Allen Institute for Brain Science & Bosiljka Tasic (Addgene plasmid # 230705 ; http://n2t.net/addgene:230705 ; RRID:Addgene_230705)
